>Addgene plasmid #202484 | pCOLA-Gent-EM7-Erv1p | addgene full sequence | sequence record 401681 | Addgene NGS Result
GAAGTGCCAGACGATGGAAGGACGCAATGAAGCTGGAGGATTGGCGTGGGAATCGTGCTTCTGTCTAAGC
AAGAATGCCTAGCGTACAGGGTGCACTTTGTAACGATTTGGGAGTCCAGAGACTCGCTGTTTTCGAAATT
CTCGGTCGCTACGCTCCGGGCGTGAGACTATGCAGCGCAGAAACGTCCTAGAAGATGCCAGGAGGATACT
TAGCAGAGAGACAATAAGGCCGGAGCGAAGCCGTTTTTCCATAGGCTCCGCCCCCCTGACGAACATCACG
AAATCTGACGCTCAAATCAGTGGTGGCGAAACCCGACAGGACTATAAAGATACCAGGCGTTTCCCCCTGA
TGGCTCCCTCTTGCGCTCTCCTGTTCCCGTCCTGCGGCGTCCGTGTTGTGGTGGAGGCTTTACCCAAATC
ACCACGTCCCGTTCCGTGTAGACAGTTCGCTCCAAGCTGGGCTGTGTGCAAGAACCCCCCGTTCAGCCCG
ACTGCTGCGCCTTATCCGGTAACTATCATCTTGAGTCCAACCCGGAAAGACACGACAAAACGCCACTGGC
AGCAGCCATTGGTAACTGAGAATTAGTGGATTTAGATATCGAGAGTCTTGAAGTGGTGGCCTAACAGAGG
CTACACTGAAAGGACAGTATTTGGTATCTGCGCTCCACTAAAGCCAGTTACCAGGTTAAGCAGTTCCCCA
ACTGACTTAACCTTCGATCAAACCGCCTCCCCAGGCGGTTTTTTCGTTTACAGAGCAGGAGATTACAACG
ATCGTAAAAGGATCTCAAGAAGATCCTTTACGGATTCCCGACACCATCACTCTAGATTTCAGTGCAATTT
ATCTCTTCAAATGTAGCACCTGAAGTCAGCCCCATACGATATAAGTTGTAATTCTCATGTTAGTCATGCC
CCGCGCCCACCGGAAGGAGCTGACTGGGTTGAAGGCTCTCAAGGGCATCGGTCGAGATCCCGGTGCCTAA
TGAGTGAGCTAACTTACATTAATTGCGTGTTGACAATTAATCATCGGCATAGTATATCGGCATAGTATAA
TACGACGTGTAGGAGGATAATCTATGAAGGCAATTGATAAGATGACCGACAATCCTCCTCAGGAAGGCTT
GTCCGGGCGCAAAATCATCTATGATGAGGACGGGAAGCCGTGCCGTTCCTGCAATACTTTGCTGGACTTC
CAATACGTCACGGGTAAAATCTCGAATGGATTGAAGAATTTGTCTTCAAATGGAAAACTGGCAGGGACTG
GGGCTCTTACGGGGGAGGCATCGGAACTTATGCCTGGTTCCCGCACTTATCGCAAAGTAGATCCACCTGA
TGTTGAGCAGCTTGGCCGTTCTTCGTGGACCTTGTTGCACTCTGTCGCCGCGTCGTATCCAGCTCAGCCT
ACGGACCAACAGAAGGGCGAGATGAAACAGTTCCTGAACATCTTCTCGCACATTTACCCTTGCAACTGGT
GCGCCAAGGACTTCGAGAAGTACATTCGCGAGAATGCGCCGCAAGTAGAATCCCGCGAAGAATTGGGACG
TTGGATGTGTGAAGCACATAATAAGGTGAATAAGAAGTTACGCAAACCAAAGTTCGACTGTAATTTCTGG
GAAAAACGCTGGAAAGACGGGTGGGACGAGTAATGAGGATCCGAGTCACACTGGCTCACCTTCGGGTGGG
CCTTTCTGCGTTTATTGATCGGCACGTAAGAGGTTCCAACTTTCACCATAATGAAATAAGATCACTACCG
GGCGTATTTTTTGAGTTATCGAGATTTTCAGGAGCTGGAAGGAAGTAAAAATGTTGCGTAGCTCTAACGA
TGTGACGCAACAAGGTTCGCGTCCAAAGACAAAATTGGGAGGCAGTAGCATGGGGATCATTCGCACTTGT
CGCCTGGGGCCAGACCAGGTGAAGTCAATGCGTGCGGCTCTGGACTTATTCGGGCGCGAATTTGGAGATG
TAGCCACTTACTCACAGCACCAACCGGACAGTGATTACTTGGGGAATTTACTTCGCAGTAAAACTTTTAT
CGCTTTGGCCGCTTTCGACCAGGAGGCTGTAGTAGGTGCGTTGGCAGCCTATGTTCTTCCTAAATTCGAG
CAACCGCGTAGCGAAATTTACATCTATGATCTTGCAGTCTCCGGCGAACATCGCCGTCAGGGGATCGCCA
CAGCTTTAATCAACCTTTTGAAGCATGAGGCTAATGCACTTGGAGCGTACGTGATTTATGTGCAGGCTGA
CTACGGTGATGATCCTGCAGTCGCTCTGTACACCAAACTGGGTATCCGCGAGGAGGTCATGCACTTTGAT
ATTGACCCGTCTACGGCTACCTAATAGAAGCTT
Features (pLannotate 1.2.2; 8 found; start..end, strand, type, name):
    181..816     -  rep_origin     ColA ori: Plasmids containing the ColA origin of replication can be propagated in E. coli cells that contain additional plasmids with compatible origins.
    901..965     -  CDS            TcR (fragment): tetracycline efflux protein; tet; confers resistance to tetracycline
    980..1001    -  protein_bind   CAP binding site: CAP binding activates transcription in the presence of cAMP. E. coli catabolite activator protein
   1009..1056    +  promoter       EM7 promoter: synthetic bacterial promoter&nbsp
   1074..1640    +  CDS            ERV1: ERV1_YEAST - Experimental evidence at protein level: Swiss-Prot protein existence level 1. FAD-dependent sulfhydryl oxidase that catalyzes disulfide bond formation. Required for the import and folding of small cysteine- containing proteins in the mitochondrial intermembrane space (IMS). Forms a redox cycle with MIA40 that involves a disulfide relay system. Important for maintaining the cysteine residues in MIA40 in an oxidized state. Reduced ERV1 is reoxidized by cytochrome c. Required for the maturation of cytoplasmic, but not of mitochondrial Fe/S proteins. From Saccharomyces cerevisiae (str
   1663..1690    +  terminator     T7Te terminator: phage T7 early transcription terminator
   1696..1786    +  promoter       cat promoter: promoter of the E. coli cat gene encoding chloramphenicol acetyltransferase
   1801..2331    +  CDS            aacC1: AACC1_PSEAI - Experimental evidence at protein level: Swiss-Prot protein existence level 1. Responsible for gentamicin resistance and has a limited substrate range. From Pseudomonas aeruginosa.
