[The description below was written by a language model from this plasmid's Addgene catalogue record and pLannotate feature annotations shown in this document.]
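Description:
pCOLA-Gent-EM7-Erv1p is a compact (about 2.3 kb) bacterial expression plasmid built on the pCOLA backbone for constitutive production of the yeast sulfhydryl oxidase Erv1p in E. coli. It replicates from the ColA origin, which is maintained at low copy and is compatible with other common origin classes, so the plasmid can coexist in one cell with additional expression vectors. Selection is by gentamicin: the aacC1 aminoglycoside acetyltransferase gene is annotated downstream of a cat promoter, which appears to drive its expression.

The payload is the Saccharomyces cerevisiae ERV1 coding sequence, placed directly downstream of the EM7 promoter, a short synthetic constitutive bacterial promoter, and followed by the phage T7 early (T7Te) transcription terminator, which separates the Erv1p unit from the resistance cassette. No epitope or purification tag is annotated. Erv1p is an FAD-dependent enzyme that catalyzes disulfide bond formation. In yeast it acts in the mitochondrial intermembrane space as part of the Mia40 disulfide relay. The feature table also lists a short tetracycline-resistance gene fragment and a CAP binding site upstream of EM7. These look like backbone remnants rather than functional elements, since the TcR annotation covers only a small piece of the gene.

The associated publication concerns scalable, high-throughput expression and purification of nanobodies in E. coli under two-stage dynamic control. In that context, the plasmid most plausibly serves as a helper co-transformed with a target-protein vector to promote oxidative folding of disulfide-containing proteins, although the record itself states only that it expresses Erv1p constitutively.
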