Addgene plasmid #202484: pCOLA-Gent-EM7-Erv1p
Purpose: Expresses sulfhydryl oxidase (Erv1p) constitutively
Depositing lab: Michael Lynch. Depositing organization: Duke University. Publication: Scalable, robust, high-throughput expression & purification of nanobodies enabled by 2-stage dynamic control. Hennigan JN, Menacho-Melgar R, Sarkar P, Golovsky M, Lynch MD. Metab Eng. 2024 Sep;85:116-130. doi: 10.1016/j.ymben.2024.07.012. Epub 2024 Jul 24. PubMed 39059674.
Backbone
  Vector backbone: pCOLA
  Vector type: Bacterial Expression
Growth in bacteria
  Bacterial resistance: Gentamicin, 10 μg/mL
  Growth temperature: 37°C
  Growth strain: DH5alpha
  Copy number: Low Copy
Gene/Insert
  Gene/Insert name: sulfydryl oxidase (Erv1p) (alt name: Erv1p)
  Species: S. cerevisiae (budding yeast)
  Entrez Gene: ERV1 (a.k.a. YGR029W)
  Promoter: EM7
  Cloning method: Gibson Cloning
  Sequencing primers: 5′ CTCAAGGGCATCGGTCGAGA; 3′ AAGTTGGAACCTCTTACGTGC
Terms and licenses: Academic/Nonprofit Terms; Industry Terms: Not Available to Industry
How to cite: pCOLA-Gent-EM7-Erv1p was a gift from Michael Lynch (Addgene plasmid # 202484 ; http://n2t.net/addgene:202484 ; RRID:Addgene_202484)
