>Addgene plasmid #202484 | pCOLA-Gent-EM7-Erv1p | depositor partial sequence | sequence record 392868 | Erv1p gene
ATGAAGGCAATTGATAAGATGACCGACAATCCTCCTCAGGAAGGCTTGTCCGGGCGCAAAATCATCTATG
ATGAGGACGGGAAGCCGTGCCGTTCCTGCAATACTTTGCTGGACTTCCAATACGTCACGGGTAAAATCTC
GAATGGATTGAAGAATTTGTCTTCAAATGGAAAACTGGCAGGGACTGGGGCTCTTACGGGGGAGGCATCG
GAACTTATGCCTGGTTCCCGCACTTATCGCAAAGTAGATCCACCTGATGTTGAGCAGCTTGGCCGTTCTT
CGTGGACCTTGTTGCACTCTGTCGCCGCGTCGTATCCAGCTCAGCCTACGGACCAACAGAAGGGCGAGAT
GAAACAGTTCCTGAACATCTTCTCGCACATTTACCCTTGCAACTGGTGCGCCAAGGACTTCGAGAAGTAC
ATTCGCGAGAATGCGCCGCAAGTAGAATCCCGCGAAGAATTGGGACGTTGGATGTGTGAAGCACATAATA
AGGTGAATAAGAAGTTACGCAAACCAAAGTTCGACTGTAATTTCTGGGAAAAACGCTGGAAAGACGGGTG
GGACGAGTAA
